>Addgene plasmid #76073 | STK39 gRNA (BRDN0001148139) | addgene full sequence | sequence record 185130 | Addgene Assembled Sequence
CCCGGGTGCAAAGATGGATAAAGTTTTAAACAGAGAGGAATCTTTGCAGCTAATGGACCTTCTAGGTCTT
GAAAGGAGTGGGAATTGGCTCCGGTGCCCGTCAGTGGGCAGAGCGCACATCGCCCACAGTCCCCGAGAAG
TTGGGGGGAGGGGTCGGCAATTGATCCGGTGCCTAGAGAAGGTGGCGCGGGGTAAACTGGGAAAGTGATG
TCGTGTACTGGCTCCGCCTTTTTCCCGAGGGTGGGGGAGAACCGTATATAAGTGCAGTAGTCGCCGTGAA
CGTTCTTTTTCGCAACGGGTTTGCCGCCAGAACACAGGTAAGTGCCGTGTGTGGTTCCCGCGGGCCTGGC
CTCTTTACGGGTTATGGCCCTTGCGTGCCTTGAATTACTTCCACCTGGCTGCAGTACGTGATTCTTGATC
CCGAGCTTCGGGTTGGAAGTGGGTGGGAGAGTTCGAGGCCTTGCGCTTAAGGAGCCCCTTCGCCTCGTGC
TTGAGTTGAGGCCTGGCCTGGGCGCTGGGGCCGCCGCGTGCGAATCTGGTGGCACCTTCGCGCCTGTCTC
GCTGCTTTCGATAAGTCTCTAGCCATTTAAAATTTTTGATGACCTGCTGCGACGCTTTTTTTCTGGCAAG
ATAGTCTTGTAAATGCGGGCCAAGATCTGCACACTGGTATTTCGGTTTTTGGGGCCGCGGGCGGCGACGG
GGCCCGTGCGTCCCAGCGCACATGTTCGGCGAGGCGGGGCCTGCGAGCGCGGCCACCGAGAATCGGACGG
GGGTAGTCTCAAGCTGGCCGGCCTGCTCTGGTGCCTGGCCTCGCGCCGCCGTGTATCGCCCCGCCCTGGG
CGGCAAGGCTGGCCCGGTCGGCACCAGTTGCGTGAGCGGAAAGATGGCCGCTTCCCGGCCCTGCTGCAGG
GAGCTCAAAATGGAGGACGCGGCGCTCGGGAGAGCGGGCGGGTGAGTCACCCACACAAAGGAAAAGGGCC
TTTCCGTCCTCAGCCGTCGCTTCATGTGACTCCACGGAGTACCGGGCGCCGTCCAGGCACCTCGATTAGT
TCTCGAGCTTTTGGAGTACGTCGTCTTTAGGTTGGGGGGAGGGGTTTTATGCGATGGAGTTTCCCCACAC
TGAGTGGGTGGAGACTGAAGTTAGGCCAGCTTGGCACTTGATGTAATTCTCCTTGGAATTTGCCCTTTTT
GAGTTTGGATCTTGGTTCATTCTCAAGCCTCAGACAGTGGTTCAAAGTTTTTTTCTTCCATTTCAGGTGT
CGTGACGTACGGCCACCATGACCGAGTACAAGCCCACGGTGCGCCTCGCCACCCGCGACGACGTCCCCAG
GGCCGTACGCACCCTCGCCGCCGCGTTCGCCGACTACCCCGCCACGCGCCACACCGTCGATCCGGACCGC
CACATCGAGCGGGTCACCGAGCTGCAAGAACTCTTCCTCACGCGCGTCGGGCTCGACATCGGCAAGGTGT
GGGTCGCGGACGACGGCGCCGCCGTGGCGGTCTGGACCACGCCGGAGAGCGTCGAAGCGGGGGCGGTGTT
CGCCGAGATCGGCCCGCGCATGGCCGAGTTGAGCGGTTCCCGGCTGGCCGCGCAGCAACAGATGGAAGGC
CTCCTGGCGCCGCACCGGCCCAAGGAGCCCGCGTGGTTCCTGGCCACCGTCGGAGTCTCGCCCGACCACC
AGGGCAAGGGTCTGGGCAGCGCCGTCGTGCTCCCCGGAGTGGAGGCGGCCGAGCGCGCCGGGGTGCCCGC
CTTCCTGGAGACCTCCGCGCCCCGCAACCTCCCCTTCTACGAGCGGCTCGGCTTCACCGTCACCGCCGAC
GTCGAGGTGCCCGAAGGACCGCGCACCTGGTGCATGACCCGCAAGCCCGGTGCCTGAACGCGTTAAGTCG
ACAATCAACCTCTGGATTACAAAATTTGTGAAAGATTGACTGGTATTCTTAACTATGTTGCTCCTTTTAC
GCTATGTGGATACGCTGCTTTAATGCCTTTGTATCATGCTATTGCTTCCCGTATGGCTTTCATTTTCTCC
TCCTTGTATAAATCCTGGTTGCTGTCTCTTTATGAGGAGTTGTGGCCCGTTGTCAGGCAACGTGGCGTGG
TGTGCACTGTGTTTGCTGACGCAACCCCCACTGGTTGGGGCATTGCCACCACCTGTCAGCTCCTTTCCGG
GACTTTCGCTTTCCCCCTCCCTATTGCCACGGCGGAACTCATCGCCGCCTGCCTTGCCCGCTGCTGGACA
GGGGCTCGGCTGTTGGGCACTGACAATTCCGTGGTGTTGTCGGGGAAATCATCGTCCTTTCCTTGGCTGC
TCGCCTGTGTTGCCACCTGGATTCTGCGCGGGACGTCCTTCTGCTACGTCCCTTCGGCCCTCAATCCAGC
GGACCTTCCTTCCCGCGGCCTGCTGCCGGCTCTGCGGCCTCTTCCGCGTCTTCGCCTTCGCCCTCAGACG
AGTCGGATCTCCCTTTGGGCCGCCTCCCCGCGTCGACTTTAAGACCAATGACTTACAAGGCAGCTGTAGA
TCTTAGCCACTTTTTAAAAGAAAAGGGGGGACTGGAAGGGCTAATTCACTCCCAACGAAGACAAGATCTG
CTTTTTGCTTGTACTGGGTCTCTCTGGTTAGACCAGATCTGAGCCTGGGAGCTCTCTGGCTAACTAGGGA
ACCCACTGCTTAAGCCTCAATAAAGCTTGCCTTGAGTGCTTCAAGTAGTGTGTGCCCGTCTGTTGTGTGA
CTCTGGTAACTAGAGATCCCTCAGACCCTTTTAGTCAGTGTGGAAAATCTCTAGCAGTACGTATAGTAGT
TCATGTCATCTTATTATTCAGTATTTATAACTTGCAAAGAAATGAATATCAGAGAGTGAGAGGAACTTGT
TTATTGCAGCTTATAATGGTTACAAATAAAGCAATAGCATCACAAATTTCACAAATAAAGCATTTTTTTC
ACTGCATTCTAGTTGTGGTTTGTCCAAACTCATCAATGTATCTTATCATGTCTGGCTCTAGCTATCCCGC
CCCTAACTCCGCCCATCCCGCCCCTAACTCCGCCCAGTTCCGCCCATTCTCCGCCCCATGGCTGACTAAT
TTTTTTTATTTATGCAGAGGCCGAGGCCGCCTCGGCCTCTGAGCTATTCCAGAAGTAGTGAGGAGGCTTT
TTTGGAGGCCTAGGGACGTACCCAATTCGCCCTATAGTGAGTCGTATTACGCGCGCTCACTGGCCGTCGT
TTTACAACGTCGTGACTGGGAAAACCCTGGCGTTACCCAACTTAATCGCCTTGCAGCACATCCCCCTTTC
GCCAGCTGGCGTAATAGCGAAGAGGCCCGCACCGATCGCCCTTCCCAACAGTTGCGCAGCCTGAATGGCG
AATGGG
[124 nt withheld, positions 3367-3490]
C
[91 nt withheld, positions 3492-3582]
A
[49 nt withheld, positions 3584-3632]
CCTTTGACGTTGGAGTCCACGTTCTTT
[37 nt withheld, positions 3660-3696]
ACCCTATCTCGGTCTATTCTTTTGATTTATAAGGGATTTTGCCGATTTCGGCCTATTGGTTAAAAAATGA
GCTGATTTAACAAAAATTTAACGCGAATTTTAACAAAATATTAACGCTTACAATTTAGGTGGCACTTTTC
GGGGAAATGTGCGCGGAACCCCTATTTGTTTATTTTTCTAAATACATTCAAATATGTATCCGCTCATGAG
ACAATAACCCTGATAAATGCTTCAATAATATTGAAAAAGGAAGAGTATGAGTATTCAACATTTCCGTGTC
GCCCTTATTCCCTTTTTTGCGGCATTTTGCCTTCCTGTTTTTGCTCACCCAGAAACGCTGGTGAAAGTAA
AAGATGCTGAAGATCAGTTGGGTGCACGAGTGGGTTACATCGAACTGGATCTCAACAGCGGTAAGATCCT
TGAGAGTTTTCGCCCCGAAGAACGTTTTCCAATGATGAGCACTTTTAAAGTTCTGCTATGTGGCGCGGTA
TTATCCCGTATTGACGCCGGGCAAGAGCAACTCGGTCGCCGCATACACTATTCTCAGAATGACTTGGTTG
AGTACTCACCAGTCACAGAAAAGCATCTTACGGATGGCATGACAGTAAGAGAATTATGCAGTGCTGCCAT
AACCATGAGTGATAACACTGCGGCCAACTTACTTCTGACAACGATCGGAGGACCGAAGGAGCTAACCGCT
TTTTTGCACAACATGGGGGATCATGTAACTCGCCTTGATCGTTGGGAACCGGAGCTGAATGAAGCCATAC
CAAACGACGAGCGTGACACCACGATGCCTGTAGCAATGGCAACAACGTTGCGCAAACTATTAACTGGCGA
ACTACTTACTCTAGCTTCCCGGCAACAATTAATAGACTGGATGGAGGCGGATAAAGTTGCAGGACCACTT
CTGCGCTCGGCCCTTCCGGCTGGCTGGTTTATTGCTGATAAATCTGGAGCCGGTGAGCGTGGGTCTCGCG
GTATCATTGCAGCACTGGGGCCAGATGGTAAGCCCTCCCGTATCGTAGTTATCTACACGACGGGGAGTCA
GGCAACTATGGATGAACGAAATAGACAGATCGCTGAGATAGGTGCCTCACTGATTAAGCATTGGTAACTG
TCAGACCAAGTTTACTCATATATACTTTAGATTGATTTAAAACTTCATTTTTAATTTAAAAGGATCTAGG
TGAAGATCCTTTTTGATAATCTCATGACCAAAATCCCTTAACGTGAGTTTTCGTTCCACTGAGCGTCAGA
CCCCGTAGAAAAGATCAAAGGATCTTCTTGAGATCCTTTTTTTCTGCGCGTAATCTGCTGCTTGCAAACA
AAAAAACCACCGCTACCAGCGGTGGTTTGTTTGCCGGATCAAGAGCTACCAACTCTTTTTCCGAAGGTAA
CTGGCTTCAGCAGAGCGCAGATACCAAATACTGTTCTTCTAGTGTAGCCGTAGTTAGGCCACCACTTCAA
GAACTCTGTAGCACCGCCTACATACCTCGCTCTGCTAATCCTGTTACCAGTGGCTGCTGCCAGTGGCGAT
AAGTCGTGTCTTACCGGGTTGGACTCAAGACGATAGTTACCGGATAAGGCGCAGCGGTCGGGCTGAACGG
GGGGTTCGTGCACACAGCCCAGCTTGGAGCGAACGACCTACACCGAACTGAGATACCTACAGCGTGAGCT
ATGAGAAAGCGCCACGCTTCCCGAAGGGAGAAAGGCGGACAGGTATCCGGTAAGCGGCAGGGTCGGAACA
GGAGAGCGCACGAGGGAGCTTCCAGGGGGAAACGCCTGGTATCTTTATAGTCCTGTCGGGTTTCGCCACC
TCTGACTTGAGCGTCGATTTTTGTGATGCTCGTCAGGGGGGCGGAGCCTATGGAAAAACGCCAGCAACGC
GGCCTTTTTACGGTTCCTGGCCTTTTGCTGGCCTTTTGCTCACATGTTCTTTCCTGCGTTATCCCCTGAT
TCTGTGGATAACCGTATTACCGCCTTTGAGTGAGCTGATACCGCTCGCCGCAGCCGAACGACCGAGCGCA
GCGAGTCAGTGAGCGAGGAAGCGGAAGAGCGCCCAATACGCAAACCGCCTCTCCCCGCGCGTTGGCCGAT
TCATTAATGCAGCTGGCACGACAGGTTTCCCGACTGGAAAGCGGGCAGTGAGCGCAACGCAATTAATGTG
AGTTAGCTCACTCATTAGGCACCCCAGGCTTTACACTTTATGCTTCCGGCTCGTATGTTGTGTGGAATTG
TGAGCGGATAACAATTTCACACAGGAAACAGCTATGACCATGATTACGCCAAGCGCGCAATTAACCCTCA
CTAAAGGGAACAAAAGCTGGAGCTGCAAGCTTAATGTAGTCTTATGCAATACTCTTGTAGTCTTGCAACA
TGGTAACGATGAGTTAGCAACATGCCTTACAAGGAGAGAAAAAGCACCGTGCATGCCGATTGGTGGAAGT
AAGGTGGTACGATCGTGCCTTATTAGGAAGGCAACAGACGGGTCTGACATGGATTGGACGAACCACTGAA
TTGCCGCATTGCAGAGATATTGTATTTAAGTGCCTAGCTCGATACATAAACGGGTCTCTCTGGTTAGACC
AGATCTGAGCCTGGGAGCTCTCTGGCTAACTAGGGAACCCACTGCTTAAGCCTCAATAAAGCTTGCCTTG
AGTGCTTCAAGTAGTGTGTGCCCGTCTGTTGTGTGACTCTGGTAACTAGAGATCCCTCAGACCCTTTTAG
TCAGTGTGGAAAATCTCTAGCAGTGGCGCCCGAACAGGGACTTGAAAGCGAAAGGGAAACCAGAGGAGCT
CTCTCGACGCAGGACTCGGCTTGCTGAAGCGCGCACGGCAAGAGGCGAGGGGCGGCGACTGGTGAGTACG
CCAAAAATTTTGACTAGCGGAGGCTAGAAGGAGAGAGATGGGTGCGAGAGCGTCAGTATTAAGCGGGGGA
GAATTAGATCGCGATGGGAAAAAATTCGGTTAAGGCCAGGGGGAAAGAAAAAATATAAATTAAAACATAT
AGTATGGGCAAGCAGGGAGCTAGAACGATTCGCAGTTAATCCTGGCCTGTTAGAAACATCAGAAGGCTGT
AGACAAATACTGGGACAGCTACAACCATCCCTTCAGACAGGATCAGAAGAACTTAGATCATTATATAATA
CAGTAGCAACCCTCTATTGTGTGCATCAAAGGATAGAGATAAAAGACACCAAGGAAGCTTTAGACAAGAT
AGAGGAAGAGCAAAACAAAAGTAAGACCACCGCACAGCAAGCGGCCGCTGATCTTCAGACCTGGAGGAGG
AGATATGAGGGACAATTGGAGAAGTGAATTATATAAATATAAAGTAGTAAAAATTGAACCATTAGGAGTA
GCACCCACCAAGGCAAAGAGAAGAGTGGTGCAGAGAGAAAAAAGAGCAGTGGGAATAGGAGCTTTGTTCC
TTGGGTTCTTGGGAGCAGCAGGAAGCACTATGGGCGCAGCGTCAATGACGCTGACGGTACAGGCCAGACA
ATTATTGTCTGGTATAGTGCAGCAGCAGAACAATTTGCTGAGGGCTATTGAGGCGCAACAGCATCTGTTG
CAACTCACAGTCTGGGGCATCAAGCAGCTCCAGGCAAGAATCCTGGCTGTGGAAAGATACCTAAAGGATC
AACAGCTCCTGGGGATTTGGGGTTGCTCTGGAAAACTCATTTGCACCACTGCTGTGCCTTGGAATGCTAG
TTGGAGTAATAAATCTCTGGAACAGATTTGGAATCACACGACCTGGATGGAGTGGGACAGAGAAATTAAC
AATTACACAAGCTTAATACACTCCTTAATTGAAGAATCGCAAAACCAGCAAGAAAAGAATGAACAAGAAT
TATTGGAATTAGATAAATGGGCAAGTTTGTGGAATTGGTTTAACATAACAAATTGGCTGTGGTATATAAA
ATTATTCATAATGATAGTAGGAGGCTTGGTAGGTTTAAGAATAGTTTTTGCTGTACTTTCTATAGTGAAT
AGAGTTAGGCAGGGATATTCACCATTATCGTTTCAGACCCACCTCCCAACCCCGAGGGGACCCAGAGAGG
GCCTATTTCCCATGATTCCTTCATATTTGCATATACGATACAAGGCTGTTAGAGAGATAATTAGAATTAA
TTTGACTGTAAACACAAAGATATTAGTACAAAATACGTGACGTAGAAAGTAATAATTTCTTGGGTAGTTT
GCAGTTTTAAAATTATGTTTTAAAATGGACTATCATATGCTTACCGTAACTTGAAAGTATTTCGATTTCT
TGGCTTTATATATCTTGTGGAAAGGACGAAACACCGAGTGCGTTCCTAGCAACAGGGTTTTAGAGCTAGA
AATAGCAAGTTAAAATAAGGCTAGTCCGTTATCAACTTGAAAAAGTGGCACCGAGTCGGTGCTTTTTTAA
GCTTGGCGTAACTAGATCTTGAGACAAATGGCAGTATTCATCCACAATTTTAAAAGAAAAGGGGGGATTG
GGGGGTACAGTGCAGGGGAAAGAATAGTAGACATAATAGCAACAGACATACAAACTAAAGAATTACAAAA
ACAAATTACAAAAATTCAAAATTTTCGGGTTTATTACAGGGACAGCAGAGATCCACTTTGGCGCCGGCTC
GAGGGGG
Features (pLannotate 1.2.2; 29 found; start..end, strand, type, name):
     14..80      +  CDS            small t antigen (fragment): SV40 (simian virus 40) small t antigen
    106..317     +  promoter       EF-1α core promoter: core promoter for human elongation factor EF-1α
    318..1256    +  intron         EF-1α intron A: intron upstream of the start codon of human EF-1α
   1278..1877    +  CDS            PuroR (fragment): puromycin N-acetyltransferase; pac from Streptomyces; confers resistance to puromycin
   1893..2481    +  misc_feature   WPRE: woodchuck hepatitis virus posttranscriptional regulatory element
   2532..2551    +  misc_feature   cPPT/CTS (fragment): central polypurine tract and central termination sequence of HIV-1
   2553..2786    +  LTR            3' LTR (ΔU3): self-inactivating 3' long terminal repeat (LTR) from HIV-1
   2864..2985    +  polyA_signal   SV40 poly(A) signal: SV40 polyadenylation signal
   3025..3160    +  rep_origin     SV40 ori: SV40 origin of replication
   3181..3199    -  promoter       T7 promoter: promoter for bacteriophage T7 RNA polymerase
   3207..3362    +  CDS            lacZα (fragment): LacZα fragment of β-galactosidase; lacZ fragment
   3367..3795    +  rep_origin     f1 ori (sequence partly withheld): f1 bacteriophage origin of replication; arrow indicates direction of (+) strand synthesis
   3848..3952    +  promoter       AmpR promoter: bla
   3953..4813    +  CDS            AmpR: β-lactamase; bla; confers resistance to ampicillin, carbenicillin, and related antibiotics
   4984..5572    +  rep_origin     ori: high-copy-number ColE1/pMB1/pBR322/pUC origin of replication
   5755..5847    +  CDS            lacI (fragment): lac repressor; lacI; The lac repressor binds to the lac operator to inhibit transcription in E. coli. This inhibition can be relieved by adding lactose or isopropyl-β-D-thiogalactopyranoside (IPTG).
   5860..5881    +  protein_bind   CAP binding site: CAP binding activates transcription in the presence of cAMP. E. coli catabolite activator protein
   5896..5926    +  promoter       lac promoter: promoter for the E. coli lac operon
   5934..5950    +  protein_bind   lac operator: The lac repressor binds to the lac operator to inhibit transcription in E. coli. This inhibition can be relieved by adding lactose or isopropyl-β-D-thiogalactopyranoside (IPTG). lac repressor encoded by lacI
   5995..6013    +  promoter       T3 promoter: promoter for bacteriophage T3 RNA polymerase
   6041..6267    +  promoter       RSV promoter: Rous sarcoma virus enhancer/promoter
   6268..6448    +  LTR            5' LTR (truncated): truncated 5' long terminal repeat (LTR) from HIV-1
   6495..6620    +  misc_feature   HIV-1 Ψ: packaging signal of human immunodeficiency virus type 1
   6604..6967    +  CDS            HIV-1 gag (fragment): gag protein from human immunodeficiency virus 1; gag
   7113..7346    +  misc_feature   RRE: The Rev response element (RRE) of HIV-1 allows for Rev-dependent mRNA export from the nucleus to the cytoplasm.
   7723..7749    +  CDS            Rev (fragment): human immunodeficiency virus 1 (HIV-1) Rev protein; rev; enhances nuclear export of unspliced and incompletely spliced viral mRNAs
   7753..7993    +  promoter       U6 promoter: RNA polymerase III promoter for human U6 snRNA
   8023..8098    +  misc_RNA       gRNA scaffold: guide RNA scaffold for the Streptococcus pyogenes CRISPR/Cas9 system
   8154..8271    +  misc_feature   cPPT/CTS: central polypurine tract and central termination sequence of HIV-1
