[The description below was written by a language model from this plasmid's Addgene catalogue record and pLannotate feature annotations shown in this document.]
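Description:
STK39 gRNA (BRDN0001148139) is a third-generation lentiviral guide RNA plasmid built on the lentiGuide-Puro backbone and designed to direct Streptococcus pyogenes Cas9 to the human STK39 gene (also known as SPAK, PASK or DCHT), a serine/threonine kinase. In bacteria it is maintained through a high-copy ColE1/pUC-type origin with ampicillin selection from the β-lactamase gene. An f1 origin, an SV40 origin and leftover lac and T7/T3 cloning elements are also annotated in the backbone.

The lentiviral transfer cassette begins with an RSV promoter fused to a truncated HIV-1 5' LTR, which makes genomic RNA production Tat-independent. This is followed by the Ψ packaging signal with a partial gag sequence and the Rev response element. It ends in a ΔU3 self-inactivating 3' LTR. Within this unit, a human U6 RNA polymerase III promoter drives the STK39-specific spacer joined to the S. pyogenes gRNA scaffold, followed by a cPPT/CTS element that aids nuclear import of the viral genome. A separate EF-1α promoter with its intron A expresses puromycin N-acetyltransferase, so transduced mammalian cells can be selected with puromycin. A WPRE downstream enhances expression of this transcript.

The plasmid does not encode Cas9. It is meant to be used with a separate Cas9 lentiviral vector or in cells that already express Cas9, typically for knockout of STK39. The guide was designed against a human STK39 reference transcript and belongs to a human kinome gRNA collection associated with work on optimised sgRNA design for higher on-target activity and fewer off-target effects.
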