Addgene plasmid #76073: STK39 gRNA (BRDN0001148139)
Purpose: 3rd generation lentiviral gRNA plasmid targeting human STK39
Depositing lab: John Doench & David Root. Depositing organization: Broad Institute. Publication: Optimized sgRNA design to maximize activity and minimize off-target effects of CRISPR-Cas9. Doench JG, Fusi N, Sullender M, Hegde M, Vaimberg EW, Donovan KF, Smith I, Tothova Z, Wilen C, Orchard R, Virgin HW, Listgarten J, Root DE. Nat Biotechnol. 2016 Jan 18. doi: 10.1038/nbt.3437. PubMed 26780180.
Backbone
  Vector backbone: lentiGuide-Puro
  Backbone manufacturer: Zhang Lab (Addgene plasmid # 52963)
  Vector type: Mammalian Expression, Lentiviral, CRISPR
  Selectable markers: Puromycin
Growth in bacteria
  Bacterial resistance: Ampicillin, 100 μg/mL
  Growth temperature: 37°C
  Growth strain: DH5alpha
  Copy number: High Copy
Gene/Insert
  Gene/Insert name: STK39 (alt names: STK39; NM_013233.2)
  gRNA/shRNA sequence: AGTGCGTTCCTAGCAACAGG
  Species: H. sapiens (human)
  Entrez Gene: STK39 (a.k.a. DCHT, PASK, SPAK)
  Promoter: hU6
  Cloning method: Unknown
  Sequencing primers: 5′ U6-F; 3′ pS2-R
Terms and licenses: Academic/Nonprofit Terms; Industry Terms: Not Available to Industry
Depositor comments: The gRNA was designed to target the following Genbank reference sequence(s): NM_013233.2. Note that this plasmid does NOT contain Cas9. It should be used in conjunction with lentiCas9-Blast (Addgene #52962) or otherwise with cell lines already expressing Cas9. Browse the full kinome gRNA library at http://www.addgene.org/pooled-library/broadgpp-human-kinome/ or visit http://www.broadinstitute.org/rnai/public/ for detailed protocols and information.
How to cite: STK39 gRNA (BRDN0001148139) was a gift from John Doench & David Root (Addgene plasmid # 76073 ; http://n2t.net/addgene:76073 ; RRID:Addgene_76073)
