>Addgene plasmid #76073 | STK39 gRNA (BRDN0001148139) | depositor partial sequence | sequence record 143533 | Target Sequence
AGTGCGTTCCTAGCAACAGG
