>Addgene plasmid #76073 | STK39 gRNA (BRDN0001148139) | addgene partial sequence | sequence record 185129 | hU6-F
TAGAAAGTAATAATTTCTTGGGTAGTTTGCAGTTTTAAAATTATGTTTTAAAATGGACTATCATATGCTT
ACCGTAACTTGAAAGTATTTCGATTTCTTGGCTTTATATATCTTGTGGAAAGGACGAAACACCGAGTGCG
TTCCTAGCAACAGGTTTTAGAGCTAGAAATAGCAAGTTAAAATAAGGCTAGTCCGTTATCAACTTGAAAA
AGTGGCACCGAGTCGGTGCTTTTTTAAGCTTGGCGTAACTAGATCTTGAGACAAATGGCAGTATTCATCC
ACAATTTTAAAAGAAAAGGGGGGATTGGGGGGTACAGTGCAGGGGAAAGAATAGTAGACATAATAGCAAC
AGACATACAAACTAAAGAATTACAAAAACAAATTACAAAAATTCAAAATTTTCGGGTTTATTACAGGGAC
AGCAGAGATCCACTTTGGCGCCGGCTCGAGGGGGCCCGGGTGCAAAGATGGATAAAGTTTTAAACAGAGA
GGAATCTTTGCAGCTAATGGACCTTCTAGGTCTTGAAAGGAGTGGGAATTGGCTCCGGTGCCCGTCAGTG
GGCAGAGCGC
